>Addgene plasmid #201482 | NbV5-HALOTAG | addgene full sequence | sequence record 395338 | Addgene NGS Result
AGAAGTAGTGAGGAGGCTTTTTTGGAGGCCTAGGCTTTTGCAAAAAGCTCCCGGGAGCTTGTATATCCAT
TTTCGGATCTGATCAGCACGTGTTGACAATTAATCATCGGCATAGTATATCGGCATAGTATAATACGACA
AGGTGAGGAACTAAACCATGGCCAAGCCTTTGTCTCAAGAAGAATCCACCCTCATTGAAAGAGCAACGGC
TACAATCAACAGCATCCCCATCTCTGAAGACTACAGCGTCGCCAGCGCAGCTCTCTCTAGCGACGGCCGC
ATCTTCACTGGTGTCAATGTATATCATTTTACTGGGGGACCTTGTGCAGAACTCGTGGTGCTGGGCACTG
CTGCTGCTGCGGCAGCTGGCAACCTGACTTGTATCGTCGCGATCGGAAATGAGAACAGGGGCATCTTGAG
CCCCTGCGGACGGTGCCGACAGGTGCTTCTCGATCTGCATCCTGGGATCAAAGCCATAGTGAAGGACAGT
GATGGACAGCCGACGGCAGTTGGGATTCGTGAATTGCTGCCCTCTGGTTATGTGTGGGAGGGCTAAGCAC
TTCGTGGCCGAGGAGCAGGACTGACACGTGCTACGAGATTTCGATTCCACCGCCGCCTTCTATGAAAGGT
TGGGCTTCGGAATCGTTTTCCGGGACGCCGGCTGGATGATCCTCCAGCGCGGGGATCTCATGCTGGAGTT
CTTCGCCCACCCCAACTTGTTTATTGCAGCTTATAATGGTTACAAATAAAGCAATAGCATCACAAATTTC
ACAAATAAAGCATTTTTTTCACTGCATTCTAGTTGTGGTTTGTCCAAACTCATCAATGTATCTTATCATG
TCTGTATACCGTCGACCTCTAGCTAGAGCTTGGCGTAATCATGGTCATAGCTGTTTCCTGTGTGAAATTG
TTATCCGCTCACAATTCCACACAACATACGAGCCGGAAGCATAAAGTGTAAAGCCTGGGGTGCCTAATGA
GTGAGCTAACTCACATTAATTGCGTTGCGCTCACTGCCCGCTTTCCAGTCGGGAAACCTGTCGTGCCAGC
TGCATTAATGAATCGGCCAACGCGCGGGGAGAGGCGGTTTGCGTATTGGGCGCTCTTCCGCTTCCTCGCT
CACTGACTCGCTGCGCTCGGTCGTTCGGCTGCGGCGAGCGGTATCAGCTCACTCAAAGGCGGTAATACGG
TTATCCACAGAATCAGGGGATAACGCAGGAAAGAACATGTGAGCAAAAGGCCAGCAAAAGGCCAGGAACC
GTAAAAAGGCCGCGTTGCTGGCGTTTTTCCATAGGCTCCGCCCCCCTGACGAGCATCACAAAAATCGACG
CTCAAGTCAGAGGTGGCGAAACCCGACAGGACTATAAAGATACCAGGCGTTTCCCCCTGGAAGCTCCCTC
GTGCGCTCTCCTGTTCCGACCCTGCCGCTTACCGGATACCTGTCCGCCTTTCTCCCTTCGGGAAGCGTGG
CGCTTTCTCATAGCTCACGCTGTAGGTATCTCAGTTCGGTGTAGGTCGTTCGCTCCAAGCTGGGCTGTGT
GCACGAACCCCCCGTTCAGCCCGACCGCTGCGCCTTATCCGGTAACTATCGTCTTGAGTCCAACCCGGTA
AGACACGACTTATCGCCACTGGCAGCAGCCACTGGTAACAGGATTAGCAGAGCGAGGTATGTAGGCGGTG
CTACAGAGTTCTTGAAGTGGTGGCCTAACTACGGCTACACTAGAAGAACAGTATTTGGTATCTGCGCTCT
GCTGAAGCCAGTTACCTTCGGAAAAAGAGTTGGTAGCTCTTGATCCGGCAAACAAACCACCGCTGGTAGC
GGTGGTTTTTTTGTTTGCAAGCAGCAGATTACGCGCAGAAAAAAAGGATCTCAAGAAGATCCTTTGATCT
TTTCTACGGGGTCTGACGCTCAGTGGAACGAAAACTCACGTTAAGGGATTTTGGTCATGAGATTATCAAA
AAGGATCTTCACCTAGATCCTTTTAAATTAAAAATGAAGTTTTAAATCAATCTAAAGTATATATGAGTAA
ACTTGGTCTGACAGTTACCAATGCTTAATCAGTGAGGCACCTATCTCAGCGATCTGTCTATTTCGTTCAT
CCATAGTTGCCTGACTCCCCGTCGTGTAGATAACTACGATACGGGAGGGCTTACCATCTGGCCCCAGTGC
TGCAATGATACCGCGAGACCCACGCTCACCGGCTCCAGATTTATCAGCAATAAACCAGCCAGCCGGAAGG
GCCGAGCGCAGAAGTGGTCCTGCAACTTTATCCGCCTCCATCCAGTCTATTAATTGTTGCCGGGAAGCTA
GAGTAAGTAGTTCGCCAGTTAATAGTTTGCGCAACGTTGTTGCCATTGCTACAGGCATCGTGGTGTCACG
CTCGTCGTTTGGTATGGCTTCATTCAGCTCCGGTTCCCAACGATCAAGGCGAGTTACATGATCCCCCATG
TTGTGCAAAAAAGCGGTTAGCTCCTTCGGTCCTCCGATCGTTGTCAGAAGTAAGTTGGCCGCAGTGTTAT
CACTCATGGTTATGGCAGCACTGCATAATTCTCTTACTGTCATGCCATCCGTAAGATGCTTTTCTGTGAC
TGGTGAGTACTCAACCAAGTCATTCTGAGAATAGTGTATGCGGCGACCGAGTTGCTCTTGCCCGGCGTCA
ATACGGGATAATACCGCGCCACATAGCAGAACTTTAAAAGTGCTCATCATTGGAAAACGTTCTTCGGGGC
GAAAACTCTCAAGGATCTTACCGCTGTTGAGATCCAGTTCGATGTAACCCACTCGTGCACCCAACTGATC
TTCAGCATCTTTTACTTTCACCAGCGTTTCTGGGTGAGCAAAAACAGGAAGGCAAAATGCCGCAAAAAAG
GGAATAAGGGCGACACGGAAATGTTGAATACTCATACTCTTCCTTTTTCAATATTATTGAAGCATTTATC
AGGGTTATTGTCTCATGAGCGGATACATATTTGAATGTATTTAGAAAAATAAACAAATAGGGGTTCCGCG
CACATTTCCCCGAAAAGTGCCACCTGACGTCGACGGATCGGGAGATCTCCCGATCCCCTATGGTGCACTC
TCAGTACAATCTGCTCTGATGCCGCATAGTTAAGCCAGTATCTGCTCCCTGCTTGTGTGTTGGAGGTCGC
TGAGTAGTGCGCGAGCAAAATTTAAGCTACAACAAGGCAAGGCTTGACCGACAATTGCATGAAGAATCTG
CTTAGGGTTAGGCGTTTTGCGCTGCTTCGCGATGTACGGGCCAGATATACGCGTTGACATTGATTATTGA
CTAGTTATTAATAGTAATCAATTACGGGGTCATTAGTTCATAGCCCATATATGGAGTTCCGCGTTACATA
ACTTACGGTAAATGGCCCGCCTGGCTGACCGCCCAACGACCCCCGCCCATTGACGTCAATAATGACGTAT
GTTCCCATAGTAACGCCAATAGGGACTTTCCATTGACGTCAATGGGTGGAGTATTTACGGTAAACTGCCC
ACTTGGCAGTACATCAAGTGTATCATATGCCAAGTACGCCCCCTATTGACGTCAATGACGGTAAATGGCC
CGCCTGGCATTATGCCCAGTACATGACCTTATGGGACTTTCCTACTTGGCAGTACATCTACGTATTAGTC
ATCGCTATTACCATGGTGATGCGGTTTTGGCAGTACATCAATGGGCGTGGATAGCGGTTTGACTCACGGG
GATTTCCAAGTCTCCACCCCATTGACGTCAATGGGAGTTTGTTTTGGCACCAAAATCAACGGGACTTTCC
AAAATGTCGTAACAACTCCGCCCCATTGACGCAAATGGGCGGTAGGCGTGTACGGTGGGAGGTCTATATA
AGCAGAGCTGGTTTAGTGAACCGTCAGATCCGCTAGCGCTACCGGACTCAGATCTCGAGCTCAAGCTTGC
CACCATGGCTGAAGTGCAGCTGCAAGCCAGCGGCGGAGGCTTCGTGCAGCCCGGCGGATCTCTGAGACTG
TCTTGTGCCGCTTCTGGCACCACCAGCTTCGGCGATACAATGGGCTGGTTCCGGCAGGCCCCTGGAAAGG
AAAGAGAGTTTGTGTCCGCCATCTCCAGACAGGGCGACAAGCACTACTATGCCGACAGCGTGAAAGGCAG
ATTCACAATCAGCCGGGACAACAGCAAGAACACCGTGTACCTGCAGATGAACTCTCTGAGAGCCGAAGAT
ACCGCCACCTACTACTGCGCCGAGTGGATGAATACCAGACGCGAGTTCATCACCCCTTACTGGGGCCAGG
GAACACAGGTGACCGTGTCTAGCGGATCCATGGCAGAAATCGGTACTGGCTTTCCATTCGACCCCCATTA
TGTGGAAGTCCTGGGCGAGCGCATGCACTACGTCGATGTTGGTCCGCGCGATGGCACCCCTGTGCTGTTC
CTGCACGGTAACCCGACCTCCTCCTACGTGTGGCGCAACATCATCCCGCATGTTGCACCGACCCATCGCT
GCATTGCTCCAGACCTGATCGGTATGGGCAAATCCGACAAACCAGACCTGGGTTATTTCTTCGACGACCA
CGTCCGCTTCATGGATGCCTTCATCGAAGCCCTGGGTCTGGAAGAGGTCGTCCTGGTCATTCACGACTGG
GGCTCCGCTCTGGGTTTCCACTGGGCCAAGCGCAATCCAGAGCGCGTCAAAGGTATTGCATTTATGGAGT
TCATCCGCCCTATCCCGACCTGGGACGAATGGCCAGAATTTGCCCGCGAGACCTTCCAGGCCTTCCGCAC
CACCGACGTCGGCCGCAAGCTGATCATCGATCAGAACGTTTTTATCGAGGGTACGCTGCCGATGGGTGTC
GTCCGCCCGCTGACTGAAGTCGAGATGGACCATTACCGCGAGCCGTTCCTGAATCCTGTTGACCGCGAGC
CACTGTGGCGCTTCCCAAACGAGCTGCCAATCGCCGGTGAGCCAGCGAACATCGTCGCGCTGGTCGAAGA
ATACATGGACTGGCTGCACCAGTCCCCTGTCCCGAAGCTGCTGTTCTGGGGCACCCCAGGCGTTCTGATC
CCACCGGCCGAAGCCGCTCGCCTGGCCAAAAGCCTGCCTAACTGCAAGGCTGTGGACATCGGCCCGGGTC
TGAATCTGCTGCAAGAAGACAACCCGGACCTGATCGGCAGCGAGATCGCGCGCTGGCTGTCGACGCTCGA
GATTTCCGGCTAATCTAGAGGGCCCTTCGAACAAAAACTCATCTCAGAAGAGGATCTGAATATGCATACC
GGTCATCATCACCATCACCATTGAGTTTAAACCCGCTGATCAGCCTCGACTGTGCCTTCTAGTTGCCAGC
CATCTGTTGTTTGCCCCTCCCCCGTGCCTTCCTTGACCCTGGAAGGTGCCACTCCCACTGTCCTTTCCTA
ATAAAATGAGGAAATTGCATCGCATTGTCTGAGTAGGTGTCATTCTATTCTGGGGGGTGGGGTGGGGCAG
GACAGCAAGGGGGAGGATTGGGAAGACAATAGCAGGCATGCTGGGGATGCGGTGGGCTCTATGGCTTCTG
AGGCGGAAAGAACCAGCTGGGGCTCTAGGGGGTATCCCC
[124 nt withheld, positions 5570-5693]
C
[91 nt withheld, positions 5695-5785]
A
[49 nt withheld, positions 5787-5835]
CCTTTGACGTTGGAGTCCACGTTCTTT
[37 nt withheld, positions 5863-5899]
ACCCTATCTCGGTCTATTCTTTTGATTTATAAGGGATTTTGCCGATTTCGGCCTATTGGTTAAAAAATGA
GCTGATTTAACAAAAATTTAACGCGAATTAATTCTGTGGAATGTGTGTCAGTTAGGGTGTGGAAAGTCCC
CAGGCTCCCCAGCAGGCAGAAGTATGCAAAGCATGCATCTCAATTAGTCAGCAACCAGGTGTGGAAAGTC
CCCAGGCTCCCCAGCAGGCAGAAGTATGCAAAGCATGCATCTCAATTAGTCAGCAACCATAGTCCCGCCC
CTAACTCCGCCCATCCCGCCCCTAACTCCGCCCAGTTCCGCCCATTCTCCGCCCCATGGCTGACTAATTT
TTTTTATTTATGCAGAGGCCGAGGCCGCCTCTGCCTCTGAGCTATTCC
Features (pLannotate 1.2.2; 22 found; start..end, strand, type, name):
     92..139     +  promoter       EM7 promoter: synthetic bacterial promoter&nbsp
    158..556     +  CDS            BSD: blasticidin S deaminase; Aspergillus terreus BSD; confers resistance to blasticidin
    557..584     +  CDS            BleoR (fragment): antibiotic-binding protein; Sh ble from Streptoalloteichus hindustanus; confers resistance to bleomycin, phleomycin, and Zeocin™
    594..719     +  CDS            ble (fragment): BLE_KLEPN - Experimental evidence at protein level: Swiss-Prot protein existence level 1. Binding protein with a strong affinity to the bleomycin family of antibiotics. Binds to CL990; an antimitotic-antibiotic compound. From Klebsiella pneumoniae.
    714..835     +  polyA_signal   SV40 poly(A) signal: SV40 polyadenylation signal
    908..924     -  protein_bind   lac operator: The lac repressor binds to the lac operator to inhibit transcription in E. coli. This inhibition can be relieved by adding lactose or isopropyl-β-D-thiogalactopyranoside (IPTG). lac repressor encoded by lacI
    932..962     -  promoter       lac promoter: promoter for the E. coli lac operon
    977..998     -  protein_bind   CAP binding site: CAP binding activates transcription in the presence of cAMP. E. coli catabolite activator protein
   1011..1103    -  CDS            lacI (fragment): lac repressor; lacI; The lac repressor binds to the lac operator to inhibit transcription in E. coli. This inhibition can be relieved by adding lactose or isopropyl-β-D-thiogalactopyranoside (IPTG).
   1286..1874    -  rep_origin     ori: high-copy-number ColE1/pMB1/pBR322/pUC origin of replication
   2045..2905    -  CDS            AmpR: β-lactamase; bla; confers resistance to ampicillin, carbenicillin, and related antibiotics
   2906..3010    -  promoter       AmpR promoter: bla
   3069..3121    -  misc_feature   bom (fragment): basis of mobility region from pBR322
   3276..3655    +  enhancer       CMV enhancer: human cytomegalovirus immediate early enhancer
   3656..3859    +  promoter       CMV promoter: human cytomegalovirus (CMV) immediate early promoter
   3882..3918    +  misc_feature   MCS (fragment): multiple cloning site
   3931..4293    +  CDS            HV01_CANLF: Experimental evidence at protein level: Swiss-Prot protein existence level 1. From Canis lupus familiaris (Dog) (Canis familiaris).
   4300..5190    +  CDS            HaloTag®: modified bacterial dehalogenase that forms covalent bonds with chloroalkane derivatives
   5300..5524    +  polyA_signal   bGH poly(A) signal: bovine growth hormone polyadenylation signal
   5528..5549    +  promoter       SV40 promoter (fragment): SV40 enhancer and early promoter
   5570..5998    +  rep_origin     f1 ori (sequence partly withheld): f1 bacteriophage origin of replication; arrow indicates direction of (+) strand synthesis
   6012..44      +  promoter       SV40 promoter (across the origin): SV40 enhancer and early promoter
