[The description below was written by a language model from this plasmid's Addgene catalogue record and pLannotate feature annotations shown in this document.]
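Description:
NbV5-HALOTAG is a mammalian expression plasmid built on the pcDNA6/myc-His A backbone. It encodes a synthetic fusion of a nanobody directed against the V5 epitope tag (NbV5) with HaloTag at its C terminus. The roughly 1.27 kb insert was cloned between HindIII and XbaI sites, both retained, downstream of the human cytomegalovirus immediate-early enhancer and promoter, and its transcript is terminated by the bovine growth hormone polyadenylation signal. In the annotated sequence (about 6.3 kb), the nanobody portion was labelled automatically as a match to a canine immunoglobulin heavy-chain variable region. This most likely reflects the general similarity of a single-domain antibody to heavy-chain variable domains rather than a canine origin, since the record lists the insert as synthetic. The HaloTag coding sequence follows almost immediately. No myc or His tag from the backbone is annotated after it.

Propagation in E. coli relies on a high-copy ColE1/pUC-type origin and the β-lactamase gene for ampicillin resistance, and an f1 origin is also present. For selection in mammalian cells, a blasticidin S deaminase gene sits behind the SV40 early promoter, with an EM7 bacterial promoter also upstream, and ends with an SV40 polyadenylation signal. The short bleomycin-resistance, lacI and lac promoter/operator fragments in the table appear to be backbone remnants with no stated function.

The stated purpose is indirect detection of V5-tagged proteins. The expressed nanobody binds the V5 epitope on a protein of interest, and the attached HaloTag, a modified dehalogenase, bonds covalently to chloroalkane ligands, which allows labelling. The associated publication describes developing this nanobody as an intracellular biosensor of GPCR signalling.
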