Addgene plasmid #201482: NbV5-HALOTAG
Purpose: Indirect detection of V5-tagged protein using the HaloTag protein labeling technology.
Depositing lab: Patrick Giguère. Depositing organization: University of Ottawa. Publication: Development of a V5-tag-directed nanobody and its implementation as an intracellular biosensor of GPCR signalling. Zeghal M, Matte K, Venes A, Patel S, Laroche G, Sarvan S, Joshi M, Rain JC, Couture JF, Giguere PM. J Biol Chem. 2023 Jul 28:105107. doi: 10.1016/j.jbc.2023.105107. PubMed 37517699.
Backbone
  Vector backbone: pcDNA6/myc-His A
  Backbone manufacturer: Invitrogen
  Backbone size w/o insert (bp): 5126
  Vector type: Mammalian Expression
  Selectable markers: Blasticidin
Growth in bacteria
  Bacterial resistance: Ampicillin, 100 μg/mL
  Growth temperature: 37°C
  Growth strain: DH5alpha
  Copy number: High Copy
Gene/Insert
  Gene/Insert name: NbV5-HALOTAG
  Species: Synthetic
  Insert size (bp): 1269
  Promoter: CMV
  Tag / fusion protein: HaloTag (C terminal on insert)
  Cloning method: Restriction Enzyme; 5′ cloning site HindIII (not destroyed); 3′ cloning site XbaI (not destroyed)
  Sequencing primers: 5′ CMV-F; 3′ Bgh-R
Resource information
  A portion of this plasmid was derived from a plasmid made by: Synthetic
Terms and licenses: Academic/Nonprofit Terms; Industry Terms: Not Available to Industry
How to cite: NbV5-HALOTAG was a gift from Patrick Giguère (Addgene plasmid # 201482 ; http://n2t.net/addgene:201482 ; RRID:Addgene_201482)
